Addgene plasmid #112759: pLVX Flag RagC W115R
Purpose: express Flag-RagC (W115R mutant)
Depositing lab: Roberto Zoncu. Depositing organization: University of California, Berkeley. Publication: A nutrient-induced affinity switch controls mTORC1 activation by its Rag GTPase-Ragulator lysosomal scaffold. Lawrence RE, Cho KF, Rappold R, Thrun A, Tofaute M, Kim DJ, Moldavski O, Hurley JH, Zoncu R. Nat Cell Biol. 2018 Sep;20(9):1052-1063. doi: 10.1038/s41556-018-0148-6. Epub 2018 Jul 30. PubMed 30061680.
Backbone
  Vector backbone: pLVX
  Vector type: Lentiviral
Growth in bacteria
  Bacterial resistance: Ampicillin, 100 μg/mL
  Growth temperature: 37°C
  Growth strain: NEB Stable
  Copy number: Unknown
Gene/Insert
  Gene/Insert name: Flag-RagC (W115R)
  Species: H. sapiens (human)
  Mutation: W115R
  Entrez Gene: RRAGC (a.k.a. GTR2, RAGC, TIB929)
  Tag / fusion protein: Flag (N terminal on insert)
  Cloning method: Restriction Enzyme; 5′ cloning site Unknown (unknown if destroyed); 3′ cloning site Unknown (unknown if destroyed)
Terms and licenses: Academic/Nonprofit Terms; Industry Terms: Not Available to Industry
How to cite: pLVX Flag RagC W115R was a gift from Roberto Zoncu (Addgene plasmid # 112759 ; http://n2t.net/addgene:112759 ; RRID:Addgene_112759)
