[The description below was written by a language model from this plasmid's Addgene catalogue record and pLannotate feature annotations shown in this document.]
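Description:
pLVX Flag RagC W115R is an HIV-1-based lentiviral expression plasmid built on the pLVX backbone for delivering a Flag-tagged mutant of human RagC (RRAGC) into mammalian cells. In bacteria it replicates from a high-copy ColE1/pUC-type origin and is selected with ampicillin through the β-lactamase gene. Remnants of a lac promoter/operator region also sit in the backbone. The viral portion is flanked by two HIV-1 LTR sequences (both annotated by the software as truncated 5' LTRs, with adjacent nef-derived fragments). It contains the Ψ packaging signal with a partial gag sequence, the Rev response element for Rev-dependent nuclear export of the genomic RNA, and the cPPT/CTS, which aids nuclear import of the reverse-transcribed genome. These elements allow the transcript to be packaged into particles when the viral proteins are supplied in trans.

The payload is driven by the human EF-1α promoter, annotated as the core promoter plus portions of intron A. A short multiple cloning site remnant follows, then a Flag epitope (detected as a fragment matching part of 3xFLAG, consistent with the N-terminal Flag tag recorded) fused to the RRAGC coding sequence carrying the W115R substitution. Downstream, a mouse PGK promoter expresses puromycin N-acetyltransferase, so transduced cells can be selected with puromycin. A WPRE ahead of the 3' LTR enhances transcript stability and expression. RagC is a Rag GTPase that heterodimerises with RagA or RagB and relays amino acid availability to mTORC1 at the lysosome. The stated purpose is simply to express the Flag-tagged W115R mutant, and the record does not describe the functional effect of the mutation. The associated study concerns nutrient-controlled interaction of Rag GTPases with the Ragulator lysosomal scaffold.
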