Features (pLannotate 1.2.2; 26 found; start..end, strand, type, name):
    377..634     +  LTR            5' LTR (truncated): truncated 5' long terminal repeat (LTR) from HIV-1
    681..806     +  misc_feature   HIV-1 Ψ: packaging signal of human immunodeficiency virus type 1
    790..1128    +  CDS            HIV-1 gag (fragment): gag protein from human immunodeficiency virus 1; gag
   1303..1536    +  misc_feature   RRE: The Rev response element (RRE) of HIV-1 allows for Rev-dependent mRNA export from the nucleus to the cytoplasm.
   1913..2013    +  CDS            Rev (fragment): human immunodeficiency virus 1 (HIV-1) Rev protein; rev; enhances nuclear export of unspliced and incompletely spliced viral mRNAs
   2028..2143    +  misc_feature   cPPT/CTS: central polypurine tract and central termination sequence of HIV-1 (lacking the first T)
   2356..2567    +  promoter       EF-1α core promoter: core promoter for human elongation factor EF-1α
   2568..2681    +  intron         EF-1α intron A (fragment): intron upstream of the start codon of human EF-1α
   3307..3510    +  intron         EF-1α intron A: truncated intron upstream of the start codon of human EF-1α
   3525..3567    +  misc_feature   MCS (fragment): multiple cloning site
   3593..3613    +  CDS            3xFLAG (fragment): three tandem FLAG® epitope tags
   3618..4814    +  CDS            RRAGC: RRAGC_HUMAN - Experimental evidence at protein level: Swiss-Prot protein existence level 1. Guanine nucleotide-binding protein that plays a crucial role in the cellular response to amino acid availability through regulation of the mTORC1 signaling cascade (PubMed:20381137, PubMed:27234373, PubMed:24095279). Forms heterodimeric Rag complexes with RRAGA or RRAGB and cycles between an inactive GTP-bound and an active GDP-bound form (PubMed:24095279). In its active form participates in the relocalization of mTORC1 to the lysosomes and its subsequent activation by the GTPase RHEB (PubMed:20381137,
   4844..5343    +  promoter       PGK promoter: mouse phosphoglycerate kinase 1 promoter
   5364..5963    +  CDS            PuroR: puromycin N-acetyltransferase; pac from Streptomyces alboniger; confers resistance to puromycin
   5977..6565    +  misc_feature   WPRE: woodchuck hepatitis virus posttranscriptional regulatory element
   6582..7100    +  CDS            nef (fragment): NEF_HV1BR - Experimental evidence at protein level: Swiss-Prot protein existence level 1. Extracellular Nef protein targets CD4(+) T-lymphocytes for apoptosis by interacting with CXCR4 surface receptors (PubMed:14990729). From Human immunodeficiency virus type 1 group M subtype B (isolate BRU/LAI) (HIV-1).
   7148..7405    +  LTR            5' LTR (truncated): truncated 5' long terminal repeat (LTR) from HIV-1
   7558..7574    -  protein_bind   lac operator: The lac repressor binds to the lac operator to inhibit transcription in E. coli. This inhibition can be relieved by adding lactose or isopropyl-β-D-thiogalactopyranoside (IPTG). lac repressor encoded by lacI
   7582..7612    -  promoter       lac promoter: promoter for the E. coli lac operon
   7627..7648    -  protein_bind   CAP binding site: CAP binding activates transcription in the presence of cAMP. E. coli catabolite activator protein
   7661..7753    -  CDS            lacI (fragment): lac repressor; lacI; The lac repressor binds to the lac operator to inhibit transcription in E. coli. This inhibition can be relieved by adding lactose or isopropyl-β-D-thiogalactopyranoside (IPTG).
   7936..8524    -  rep_origin     ori: high-copy-number ColE1/pMB1/pBR322/pUC origin of replication
   8695..9555    -  CDS            AmpR: β-lactamase; bla; confers resistance to ampicillin, carbenicillin, and related antibiotics
   9556..9660    -  promoter       AmpR promoter: bla
   9708..9842    +  polyA_signal   SV40 poly(A) signal: SV40 polyadenylation signal
  10009..329     +  CDS            nef (fragment) (across the origin): NEF_HV1BR - Experimental evidence at protein level: Swiss-Prot protein existence level 1. Extracellular Nef protein targets CD4(+) T-lymphocytes for apoptosis by interacting with CXCR4 surface receptors (PubMed:14990729). From Human immunodeficiency virus type 1 group M subtype B (isolate BRU/LAI) (HIV-1).
>Addgene plasmid #112759 | pLVX Flag RagC W115R | addgene full sequence | sequence record 225060 | Addgene NGS Result
TGGAAGGGCTAATTCACTCCCAAAGAAGACAAGATATCCTTGATCTGTGGATCTACCACACACAAGGCTA
CTTCCCTGATTAGCAGAACTACACACCAGGGCCAGGGGTCAGATATCCACTGACCTTTGGATGGTGCTAC
AAGCTAGTACCAGTTGAGCCAGATAAGGTAGAAGAGGCCAATAAAGGAGAGAACACCAGCTTGTTACACC
CTGTGAGCCTGCATGGGATGGATGACCCGGAGAGAGAAGTGTTAGAGTGGAGGTTTGACAGCCGCCTAGC
ATTTCATCACGTGGCCCGAGAGCTGCATCCGGAGTACTTCAAGAACTGCTGATATCGAGCTTGCTACAAG
GGACTTTCCGCTGGGGACTTTCCAGGGAGGCGTGGCCTGGGCGGGACTGGGGAGTGGCGAGCCCTCAGAT
CCTGCATATAAGCAGCTGCTTTTTGCCTGTACTGGGTCTCTCTGGTTAGACCAGATCTGAGCCTGGGAGC
TCTCTGGCTAACTAGGGAACCCACTGCTTAAGCCTCAATAAAGCTTGCCTTGAGTGCTTCAAGTAGTGTG
TGCCCGTCTGTTGTGTGACTCTGGTAACTAGAGATCCCTCAGACCCTTTTAGTCAGTGTGGAAAATCTCT
AGCAGTGGCGCCCGAACAGGGACTTGAAAGCGAAAGGGAAACCAGAGGAGCTCTCTCGACGCAGGACTCG
GCTTGCTGAAGCGCGCACGGCAAGAGGCGAGGGGCGGCGACTGGTGAGTACGCCAAAAATTTTGACTAGC
GGAGGCTAGAAGGAGAGAGATGGGTGCGAGAGCGTCAGTATTAAGCGGGGGAGAATTAGATCGCGATGGG
AAAAAATTCGGTTAAGGCCAGGGGGAAAGAAAAAATATAAATTAAAACATATAGTATGGGCAAGCAGGGA
GCTAGAACGATTCGCAGTTAATCCTGGCCTGTTAGAAACATCAGAAGGCTGTAGACAAATACTGGGACAG
CTACAACCATCCCTTCAGACAGGATCAGAAGAACTTAGATCATTATATAATACAGTAGCAACCCTCTATT
GTGTGCATCAAAGGATAGAGATAAAAGACACCAAGGAAGCTTTAGACAAGATAGAGGAAGAGCAAAACAA
AAGTAAGACCACCGCACAGCAAGCGGCCGGCCGCTGATCTTCAGACCTGGAGGAGGAGATATGAGGGACA
ATTGGAGAAGTGAATTATATAAATATAAAGTAGTAAAAATTGAACCATTAGGAGTAGCACCCACCAAGGC
AAAGAGAAGAGTGGTGCAGAGAGAAAAAAGAGCAGTGGGAATAGGAGCTTTGTTCCTTGGGTTCTTGGGA
GCAGCAGGAAGCACTATGGGCGCAGCGTCAATGACGCTGACGGTACAGGCCAGACAATTATTGTCTGGTA
TAGTGCAGCAGCAGAACAATTTGCTGAGGGCTATTGAGGCGCAACAGCATCTGTTGCAACTCACAGTCTG
GGGCATCAAGCAGCTCCAGGCAAGAATCCTGGCTGTGGAAAGATACCTAAAGGATCAACAGCTCCTGGGG
ATTTGGGGTTGCTCTGGAAAACTCATTTGCACCACTGCTGTGCCTTGGAATGCTAGTTGGAGTAATAAAT
CTCTGGAACAGATTTGGAATCACACGACCTGGATGGAGTGGGACAGAGAAATTAACAATTACACAAGCTT
AATACACTCCTTAATTGAAGAATCGCAAAACCAGCAAGAAAAGAATGAACAAGAATTATTGGAATTAGAT
AAATGGGCAAGTTTGTGGAATTGGTTTAACATAACAAATTGGCTGTGGTATATAAAATTATTCATAATGA
TAGTAGGAGGCTTGGTAGGTTTAAGAATAGTTTTTGCTGTACTTTCTATAGTGAATAGAGTTAGGCAGGG
ATATTCACCATTATCGTTTCAGACCCACCTCCCAACCCCGAGGGGACCCGACAGGCCCGAAGGAATAGAA
GAAGAAGGTGGAGAGAGAGACAGAGACAGATCCATTCGATTAGTGAACGGATCTCGACGGTATCGCCTTT
AAAAGAAAAGGGGGGATTGGGGGGTACAGTGCAGGGGAAAGAATAGTAGACATAATAGCAACAGACATAC
AAACTAAAGAATTACAAAAACAAATTACAAAAATTCAAAATTTTCGGGTTTATTACAGGGACAGCAGAGA
TCCAGTTTATCGATGAGTAATTCATACAAAAGGACTCGCCCCTGCCTTGGGGAATCCCAGGGACCGTCGT
TAAACTCCCACTAACGTAGAACCCAGAGATCGCTGCGTTCCCGCCCCCTCACCCGCCCGCTCTCGTCATC
ACTGAGGTGGAGAAGAGCATGCGTGAGGCTCCGGTGCCCGTCAGTGGGCAGAGCGCACATCGCCCACAGT
CCCCGAGAAGTTGGGGGGAGGGGTCGGCAATTGAACCGGTGCCTAGAGAAGGTGGCGCGGGGTAAACTGG
GAAAGTGATGTCGTGTACTGGCTCCGCCTTTTTCCCGAGGGTGGGGGAGAACCGTATATAAGTGCAGTAG
TCGCCGTGAACGTTCTTTTTCGCAACGGGTTTGCCGCCAGAACACAGGTAAGTGCCGTGTGTGGTTCCCG
CGGGCCTGGCCTCTTTACGGGTTATGGCCCTTGCGTGCCTTGAATTACTTCCACGCCCCTGGCTGCAGTA
CGTGATTCTTGATCCCGAGCTTCGGGTTGGAAGTGGGTGGGAGAGTTCGAGGCCTTGCGCTTAAGGAGCC
CCTTCGCCTCGTGCTTGAGTTGAGGCCTGGCTTGGGCGCTGGGGCCGCCGCGTGCGAATCTGGTGGCACC
TTCGCGCCTGTCTCGCTGCTTTCGATAAGTCTCTAGCCATTTAAAATTTTTGATGACCTGCTGCGACGCT
TTTTTTCTGGCAAGATAGTCTTGTAAATGCGGGCCAAGATCTGCACACTGGTATTTCGGTTTTTGGGGCC
GCGGGCGGCGACGGGGCCCGTGCGTCCCAGCGCACATGTTCGGCGAGGCGGGGCCTGCGAGCGCGGCCAC
CGAGAATCGGACGGGGGTAGTCTCAAGCTGGCCGGCCTGCTCTGGTGCCTGGCCTCGCGCCGCCGTGTAT
CGCCCCGCCCTGGGCGGCAAGGCTGGCCCGGTCGGCACCAGTTGCGTGAGCGGAAAGATGGCCGCTTCCC
GGCCCTGCTGCAGGGAGCTCAAAATGGAGGACGCGGCGCTCGGGAGAGCGGGCGGGTGAGTCACCCACAC
AAAGGAAAAGGGCCTTTCCGTCCTCAGCCGTCGCTTCATGTGACTCCACGGAGTACCGGGCGCCGTCCAG
GCACCTCGATTAGTTCTCGAGCTTTTGGAGTACGTCGTCTTTAGGTTGGGGGGAGGGGTTTTATGCGATG
GAGTTTCCCCACACTGAGTGGGTGGAGACTGAAGTTAGGCCAGCTTGGCACTTGATGTAATTCTCCTTGG
AATTTGCCCTTTTTGAGTTTGGATCTTGGTTCATTCTCAAGCCTCAGACAGTGGTTCAAAGTTTTTTTCT
TCCATTTCAGGTGTCGTGAGGATCGCTAGCGCTACCGGACTCAGATCTCGAGCTCAAGCTTCGAATTGGA
TCCACGTGGAATTCGCCACCATGGACTACAAAGACGATGACGACAAGATGAGCCTGCAGTATGGCGCCGA
GGAGACCCCTCTGGCCGGATCCTACGGAGCAGCAGACTCTTTCCCAAAGGATTTTGGCTATGGCGTGGAA
GAGGAGGAGGAGGAGGCAGCAGCAGCAGGAGGAGGAGTGGGAGCCGGCGCCGGCGGCGGCTGTGGCCCAG
GCGGCGCCGACAGCTCCAAGCCAAGGATCCTGCTGATGGGACTGCGGAGATCTGGCAAGTCTAGCATCCA
GAAGGTGGTGTTCCACAAGATGTCTCCCAATGAGACCCTGTTTCTGGAGAGCACAAACAAGATCTACAAG
GACGACATCAGCAACTCCTCTTTCGTGAATTTTCAGATCAGGGACTTCCCTGGCCAGATGGACTTCTTTG
ATCCAACCTTCGATTATGAGATGATCTTTAGGGGCACAGGCGCCCTGATCTACGTGATCGACGCCCAGGA
CGATTATATGGAGGCCCTGACCCGCCTGCACATCACAGTGAGCAAGGCCTACAAGGTGAACCCTGACATG
AATTTCGAGGTGTTTATCCACAAGGTGGATGGCCTGTCCGACGATCACAAGATCGAGACCCAGAGGGACA
TCCACCAGCGCGCCAATGACGATCTGGCCGATGCCGGCCTGGAGAAGCTGCACCTGTCCTTCTACCTGAC
CTCTATCTATGATCACAGCATCTTCGAGGCCTTTTCCAAGGTGGTGCAGAAGCTGATCCCCCAGCTGCCT
ACACTGGAGAACCTGCTGAATATCTTTATCTCTAACAGCGGCATCGAGAAGGCCTTCCTGTTTGACGTGG
TGAGCAAGATCTACATCGCCACCGACAGCTCCCCCGTGGATATGCAGTCCTATGAGCTGTGCTGTGACAT
GATCGACGTGGTCATCGACGTGAGCTGCATCTACGGCCTGAAGGAGGACGGATCCGGATCTGCCTATGAT
AAGGAGAGCATGGCCATCATCAAGCTGAACAATACCACAGTGCTGTACCTGAAGGAGGTGACCAAGTTCC
TGGCCCTGGTGTGCATCCTGCGGGAGGAGTCCTTTGAGAGAAAGGGCCTGATCGACTATAACTTCCACTG
TTTTCGGAAGGCCATCCACGAGGTGTTCGAAGTGGGCGTGACAAGCCACAGATCCTGCGGCCACCAGACC
TCCGCATCATCACTGAAGGCACTGACCCACAACGGCACACCACGAAACGCTATCTAGCCCGGGCTCATCT
AGATAATTCTACCGGGTAGGGGAGGCGCTTTTCCCAAGGCAGTCTGGAGCATGCGCTTTAGCAGCCCCGC
TGGGCACTTGGCGCTACACAAGTGGCCTCTGGCCTCGCACACATTCCACATCCACCGGTAGGCGCCAACC
GGCTCCGTTCTTTGGTGGCCCCTTCGCGCCACCTTCTACTCCTCCCCTAGTCAGGAAGTTCCCCCCCGCC
CCGCAGCTCGCGTCGTGCAGGACGTGACAAATGGAAGTAGCACGTCTCACTAGTCTCGTGCAGATGGACA
GCACCGCTGAGCAATGGAAGCGGGTAGGCCTTTGGGGCAGCGGCCAATAGCAGCTTTGCTCCTTCGCTTT
CTGGGCTCAGAGGCTGGGAAGGGGTGGGTCCGGGGGNNGGCTCAGGGGCGGGCTCAGGGGCGGGGCGGGC
GCCCGAAGGTCCTCCGGAGGCCCGGCATTCTGCACGCTTCAAAAGCGCACGTCTGCCGCGCTGTTCTCCT
CTTCCTCATCTCCGGGCCTTTCGACCTGCAGCCCAAGCTTACCATGACCGAGTACAAGCCCACGGTGCGC
CTCGCCACCCGCGACGACGTCCCCAGGGCCGTACGCACCCTCGCCGCCGCGTTCGCCGACTACCCCGCCA
CGCGCCACACCGTCGATCCGGACCGCCACATCGAGCGGGTCACCGAGCTGCAAGAACTCTTCCTCACGCG
CGTCGGGCTCGACATCGGCAAGGTGTGGGTCGCGGACGACGGCGCCGCGGTGGCGGTCTGGACCACGCCG
GAGAGCGTCGAAGCGGGGGCGGTGTTCGCCGAGATCGGCCCGCGCATGGCCGAGTTGAGCGGTTCCCGGC
TGGCCGCGCAGCAACAGATGGAAGGCCTCCTGGCGCCGCACCGGCCCAAGGAGCCCGCGTGGTTCCTGGC
CACCGTCGGCGTCTCGCCCGACCACCAGGGCAAGGGTCTGGGCAGCGCCGTCGTGCTCCCCGGAGTGGAG
GCGGCCGAGCGCGCCGGGGTGCCCGCCTTCCTGGAGACCTCCGCGCCCCGCAACCTCCCCTTCTACGAGC
GGCTCGGCTTCACCGTCACCGCCGACGTCGAGGTGCCCGAAGGACCGCGCACCTGGTGCATGACCCGCAA
GCCCGGTGCCTGACCGCGTCTGGAACAATCAACCTCTGGATTACAAAATTTGTGAAAGATTGACTGGTAT
TCTTAACTATGTTGCTCCTTTTACGCTATGTGGATACGCTGCTTTAATGCCTTTGTATCATGCTATTGCT
TCCCGTATGGCTTTCATTTTCTCCTCCTTGTATAAATCCTGGTTGCTGTCTCTTTATGAGGAGTTGTGGC
CCGTTGTCAGGCAACGTGGCGTGGTGTGCACTGTGTTTGCTGACGCAACCCCCACTGGTTGGGGCATTGC
CACCACCTGTCAGCTCCTTTCCGGGACTTTCGCTTTCCCCCTCCCTATTGCCACGGCGGAACTCATCGCC
GCCTGCCTTGCCCGCTGCTGGACAGGGGCTCGGCTGTTGGGCACTGACAATTCCGTGGTGTTGTCGGGGA
AGCTGACGTCCTTTCCATGGCTGCTCGCCTGTGTTGCCACCTGGATTCTGCGCGGGACGTCCTTCTGCTA
CGTCCCTTCGGCCCTCAATCCAGCGGACCTTCCTTCCCGCGGCCTGCTGCCGGCTCTGCGGCCTCTTCCG
CGTCTTCGCCTTCGCCCTCAGACGAGTCGGATCTCCCTTTGGGCCGCCTCCCCGCCTGGAATTAATTCTG
CAGTCGAGACCTAGAAAAACATGGAGCAATCACAAGTAGCAATACAGCAGCTACCAATGCTGATTGTGCC
TGGCTAGAAGCACAAGAGGAGGAGGAGGTGGGTTTTCCAGTCACACCTCAGGTACCTTTAAGACCAATGA
CTTACAAGGCAGCTGTAGATCTTAGCCACTTTTTAAAAGAAAAGAGGGGACTGGAAGGGCTAATTCACTC
CCAACGAAGACAAGATATCCTTGATCTGTGGATCTACCACACACAAGGCTACTTCCCTGATTAGCAGAAC
TACACACCAGGGCCAGGGGTCAGATATCCACTGACCTTTGGATGGTGCTACAAGCTAGTACCAGTTGAGC
CAGATAAGGTAGAAGAGGCCAATAAAGGAGAGAACACCAGCTTGTTACACCCTGTGAGCCTGCATGGGAT
GGATGACCCGGAGAGAGAAGTGTTAGAGTGGAGGTTTGACAGCCGCCTAGCATTTCATCACGTGGCCCGA
GAGCTGCATCCGGAGTACTTCAAGAACTGCTGATATCGAGCTTGCTACAAGGGACTTTCCGCTGGGGACT
TTCCAGGGAGGCGTGGCCTGGGCGGGACTGGGGAGTGGCGAGCCCTCAGATCCTGCATATAAGCAGCTGC
TTTTTGCCTGTACTGGGTCTCTCTGGTTAGACCAGATCTGAGCCTGGGAGCTCTCTGGCTAACTAGGGAA
CCCACTGCTTAAGCCTCAATAAAGCTTGCCTTGAGTGCTTCAAGTAGTGTGTGCCCGTCTGTTGTGTGAC
TCTGGTAACTAGAGATCCCTCAGACCCTTTTAGTCAGTGTGGAAAATCTCTAGCAGTAGTAGTTCATGTC
ATCTTATTATTCAGTATTTATAACTTGCAAAGAAATGAATATCAGAGAGTGAGAGGCCTTGACATTGCTA
GCGTTTTACCGTCGACCTCTAGCTAGAGCTTGGCGTAATCATGGTCATAGCTGTTTCCTGTGTGAAATTG
TTATCCGCTCACAATTCCACACAACATACGAGCCGGAAGCATAAAGTGTAAAGCCTGGGGTGCCTAATGA
GTGAGCTAACTCACATTAATTGCGTTGCGCTCACTGCCCGCTTTCCAGTCGGGAAACCTGTCGTGCCAGC
TGCATTAATGAATCGGCCAACGCGCGGGGAGAGGCGGTTTGCGTATTGGGCGCTCTTCCGCTTCCTCGCT
CACTGACTCGCTGCGCTCGGTCGTTCGGCTGCGGCGAGCGGTATCAGCTCACTCAAAGGCGGTAATACGG
TTATCCACAGAATCAGGGGATAACGCAGGAAAGAACATGTGAGCAAAAGGCCAGCAAAAGGCCAGGAACC
GTAAAAAGGCCGCGTTGCTGGCGTTTTTCCATAGGCTCCGCCCCCCTGACGAGCATCACAAAAATCGACG
CTCAAGTCAGAGGTGGCGAAACCCGACAGGACTATAAAGATACCAGGCGTTTCCCCCTGGAAGCTCCCTC
GTGCGCTCTCCTGTTCCGACCCTGCCGCTTACCGGATACCTGTCCGCCTTTCTCCCTTCGGGAAGCGTGG
CGCTTTCTCATAGCTCACGCTGTAGGTATCTCAGTTCGGTGTAGGTCGTTCGCTCCAAGCTGGGCTGTGT
GCACGAACCCCCCGTTCAGCCCGACCGCTGCGCCTTATCCGGTAACTATCGTCTTGAGTCCAACCCGGTA
AGACACGACTTATCGCCACTGGCAGCAGCCACTGGTAACAGGATTAGCAGAGCGAGGTATGTAGGCGGTG
CTACAGAGTTCTTGAAGTGGTGGCCTAACTACGGCTACACTAGAAGAACAGTATTTGGTATCTGCGCTCT
GCTGAAGCCAGTTACCTTCGGAAAAAGAGTTGGTAGCTCTTGATCCGGCAAACAAACCACCGCTGGTAGC
GGTGGTTTTTTTGTTTGCAAGCAGCAGATTACGCGCAGAAAAAAAGGATCTCAAGAAGATCCTTTGATCT
TTTCTACGGGGTCTGACGCTCAGTGGAACGAAAACTCACGTTAAGGGATTTTGGTCATGAGATTATCAAA
AAGGATCTTCACCTAGATCCTTTTAAATTAAAAATGAAGTTTTAAATCAATCTAAAGTATATATGAGTAA
ACTTGGTCTGACAGTTACCAATGCTTAATCAGTGAGGCACCTATCTCAGCGATCTGTCTATTTCGTTCAT
CCATAGTTGCCTGACTCCCCGTCGTGTAGATAACTACGATACGGGAGGGCTTACCATCTGGCCCCAGTGC
TGCAATGATACCGCGAGACCCACGCTCACCGGCTCCAGATTTATCAGCAATAAACCAGCCAGCCGGAAGG
GCCGAGCGCAGAAGTGGTCCTGCAACTTTATCCGCCTCCATCCAGTCTATTAATTGTTGCCGGGAAGCTA
GAGTAAGTAGTTCGCCAGTTAATAGTTTGCGCAACGTTGTTGCCATTGCTACAGGCATCGTGGTGTCACG
CTCGTCGTTTGGTATGGCTTCATTCAGCTCCGGTTCCCAACGATCAAGGCGAGTTACATGATCCCCCATG
TTGTGCAAAAAAGCGGTTAGCTCCTTCGGTCCTCCGATCGTTGTCAGAAGTAAGTTGGCCGCAGTGTTAT
CACTCATGGTTATGGCAGCACTGCATAATTCTCTTACTGTCATGCCATCCGTAAGATGCTTTTCTGTGAC
TGGTGAGTACTCAACCAAGTCATTCTGAGAATAGTGTATGCGGCGACCGAGTTGCTCTTGCCCGGCGTCA
ATACGGGATAATACCGCGCCACATAGCAGAACTTTAAAAGTGCTCATCATTGGAAAACGTTCTTCGGGGC
GAAAACTCTCAAGGATCTTACCGCTGTTGAGATCCAGTTCGATGTAACCCACTCGTGCACCCAACTGATC
TTCAGCATCTTTTACTTTCACCAGCGTTTCTGGGTGAGCAAAAACAGGAAGGCAAAATGCCGCAAAAAAG
GGAATAAGGGCGACACGGAAATGTTGAATACTCATACTCTTCCTTTTTCAATATTATTGAAGCATTTATC
AGGGTTATTGTCTCATGAGCGGATACATATTTGAATGTATTTAGAAAAATAAACAAATAGGGGTTCCGCG
CACATTTCCCCGAAAAGTGCCACCTGACGTCGACGGATCGGGAGATCAACTTGTTTATTGCAGCTTATAA
TGGTTACAAATAAAGCAATAGCATCACAAATTTCACAAATAAAGCATTTTTTTCACTGCATTCTAGTTGT
GGTTTGTCCAAACTCATCAATGTATCTTATCATGTCTGGATCAACTGGATAACTCAAGCTAACCAAAATC
ATCCCAAACTTCCCACCCCATACCCTATTACCACTGCCAATTACCTGTGGTTTCATTTACTCTAAACCTG
TGATTCCTCTGAATTATTTTCATTTTAAAGAAATTGTATTTGTTAAATATGTACTACAAACTTAGTAGT
